>Addgene plasmid #148649 | pnEA-NpG-DmNot11_16-214_AF | depositor full sequence | sequence record 291097 | Full Sequence
TTCTTGAAGACGAAAGGGCCTCGTGATACGCCTATTTTTATAGGTTAATGTCATGATAATAATGGTTTCT
TAGACGTCAGGTGGCACTTTTCGGGGAAATGTGCGCGGAACCCCTATTTGTTTATTTTTCTAAATACATT
CAAATATGTATCCGCTCATGAGACAATAACCCTGATAAATGCTTCAATAATATTGAAAAAGGAAGAGTAT
GAGTATTCAACATTTCCGTGTCGCCCTTATTCCCTTTTTTGCGGCATTTTGCCTTCCTGTTTTTGCTCAC
CCAGAAACGCTGGTGAAAGTAAAAGATGCTGAAGATCAGTTGGGTGCACGAGTGGGTTACATCGAACTGG
ATCTCAACAGCGGTAAGATCCTTGAGAGTTTTCGCCCCGAAGAACGTTTTCCAATGATGAGCACTTTTAA
AGTTCTGCTATGTGGCGCGGTATTATCCCGTGTTGACGCCGGGCAAGAGCAACTCGGTCGCCGCATACAC
TATTCTCAGAATGACTTGGTTGAGTACTCACCAGTCACAGAAAAGCATCTTACGGATGGCATGACAGTAA
GAGAATTATGCAGTGCTGCCATAACCATGAGTGATAACACTGCGGCCAACTTACTTCTGACAACGATCGG
AGGACCGAAGGAGCTAACCGCTTTTTTGCACAACATGGGGGATCATGTAACTCGCCTTGATCGTTGGGAA
CCGGAGCTGAATGAAGCCATACCAAACGACGAGCGTGACACCACGATGCCTGCAGCAATGGCAACAACGT
TGCGCAAACTATTAACTGGCGAACTACTTACTCTAGCTTCCCGGCAACAATTAATAGACTGGATGGAGGC
GGATAAAGTTGCAGGACCACTTCTGCGCTCGGCCCTTCCGGCTGGCTGGTTTATTGCTGATAAATCTGGA
GCCGGTGAGCGTGGGTCTCGCGGTATCATTGCAGCACTGGGGCCAGATGGTAAGCCCTCCCGTATCGTAG
TTATCTACACGACGGGGAGTCAGGCAACTATGGATGAACGAAATAGACAGATCGCTGAGATAGGTGCCTC
ACTGATTAAGCATTGGTAACTGTCAGACCAAGTTTACTCATATATACTTTAGATTGATTTAAAACTTCAT
TTTTAATTTAAAAGGATCTAGGTGAAGATCCTTTTTGATAATCTCATGACCAAAATCCCTTAACGTGAGT
TTTCGTTCCACTGAGCGTCAGACCCCGTAGAAAAGATCAAAGGATCTTCTTGAGATCCTTTTTTTCTGCG
CGTAATCTGCTGCTTGCAAACAAAAAAACCACCGCTACCAGCGGTGGTTTGTTTGCCGGATCAAGAGCTA
CCAACTCTTTTTCCGAAGGTAACTGGCTTCAGCAGAGCGCAGATACCAAATACTGTCCTTCTAGTGTAGC
CGTAGTTAGGCCACCACTTCAAGAACTCTGTAGCACCGCCTACATACCTCGCTCTGCTAATCCTGTTACC
AGTGGCTGCTGCCAGTGGCGATAAGTCGTGTCTTACCGGGTTGGACTCAAGACGATAGTTACCGGATAAG
GCGCAGCGGTCGGGCTGAACGGGGGGTTCGTGCACACAGCCCAGCTTGGAGCGAACGACCTACACCGAAC
TGAGATACCTACAGCGTGAGCTATGAGAAAGCGCCACGCTTCCCGAAGGGAGAAAGGCGGACAGGTATCC
GGTAAGCGGCAGGGTCGGAACAGGAGAGCGCACGAGGGAGCTTCCAGGGGGAAACGCCTGGTATCTTTAT
AGTCCTGTCGGGTTTCGCCACCTCTGACTTGAGCGTCGATTTTTGTGATGCTCGTCAGGGGGGCGGAGCC
TATGGAAAAACGCCAGCAACGCGGCCTTTTTACGGTTCCTGGCCTTTTGCTGGCCTTTTGCTCACATGTT
CTTTCCTGCGTTATCCCCTGATTCTGTGGATAACCGTATTACCGCCTTTGAGTGAGCTGATACCGCTCGC
CGCAGCCGAACGACCGAGCGCAGCGAGTCAGTGAGCGAGGAAGCGGAAGAGCGCCTGATGCGGTATTTTC
TCCTTACGCATCTGTGCGGTATTTCACACCGCATATATGGTGCACTCTCAGTACAATCTGCTCTGATGCC
GCATAGTTAAGCCAGTATACACTCCGCTATCGCTACGTGACTGGGTCATGGCTGCGCCCCGACACCCGCC
AACACCCGCTGACGCGCCCTGACGGGCTTGTCTGCTCCCGGCATCCGCTTACAGACAAGCTGTGACCGTC
TCCGGGAGCTGCATGTGTCAGAGGTTTTCACCGTCATCACCGAAACGCGCGAGGCAGCTGCGGTAAAGCT
CATCAGCGTGGTCGTGAAGCGATTCACAGATGTCTGCCTGTTCATCCGCGTCCAGCTCGTTGAGTTTCTC
CAGAAGCGTTAATGTCTGGCTTCTGATAAAGCGGGCCATGTTAAGGGCGGTTTTTTCCTGTTTGGTCACT
GATGCCTCCGTGTAAGGGGGATTTCTGTTCATGGGGGTAATGATACCGATGAAACGAGAGAGGATGCTCA
CGATACGGGTTACTGATGATGAACATGCCCGGTTACTGGAACGTTGTGAGGGTAAACAACTGGCGGTATG
GATGCGGCGGGACCAGAGAAAAATCACTCAGGGTCAATGCCAGCGCTTCGTTAATACAGATGTAGGTGTT
CCACAGGGTAGCCAGCAGCATCCTGCGATGCAGATCCGGAACATAATGGTGCAGGGCGCTGACTTCCGCG
TTTCCAGACTTTACGAAACACGGAAACCGAAGACCATTCATGTTGTTGCTCAGGTCGCAGACGTTTTGCA
GCAGCAGTCGCTTCACGTTCGCTCGCGTATCGGTGATTCATTCTGCTAACCAGTAAGGCAACCCCGCCAG
CCTAGCCGGGTCCTCAACGACAGGAGCACGATCATGCGCACCCGTGGCCAGGACCCAACGCTGCCCGAGA
TGCGCCGCGTGCGGCTGCTGGAGATGGCGGACGCGATGGATATGTTCTGCCAAGGGTTGGTTTGCGCATT
CACAGTTCTCCGCAAGAATTGATTGGCTCCAATTCTTGGAGTGGTGAATCCGTTAGCGAGGTGCCGCCGG
CTTCCATTCAGGTCGAGGTGGCCCGGCTCCATGCACCGCGACGCAACGCGGGGAGGCAGACAAGGTATAG
GGCGGCGCCTACAATCCATGCCAACCCGTTCCATGTGCTCGCCGAGGCGGCATAAATCGCCGTGACGATC
AGCGGTCCAGTGATCGAAGTTAGGCTGGTAAGAGCCGCGAGCGATCCTTGAAGCTGTCCCTGATGGTCGT
CATCTACCTGCCTGGACAGCATGGCCTGCAACGCGGGCATCCCGATGCCGCCGGAAGCGAGAAGAATCAT
AATGGGGAAGGCCATCCAGCCTCGCGTCGCGAACGCCAGCAAGACGTAGCCCAGCGCGTCGGCCGCCATG
CCGGCGATAATGGCCTGCTTCTCGCCGAAACGTTTGGTGGCGGGACCAGTGACGAAGGCTTGAGCGAGGG
CGTGCAAGATTCCGAATACCGCAAGCGACAGGCCGATCATCGTCGCGCTCCAGCGAAAGCGGTCCTCGCC
GAAAATGACCCAGAGCGCTGCCGGCACCTGTCCTACGAGTTGCATGATAAAGAAGACAGTCATAAGTGCG
GCGACGATAGTCATGCCCCGCGCCCACCGGAAGGAGCTGACTGGGTTGAAGGCTCTCAAGGGCATCGGTC
GAGATCCCGGTGCCTAATGAGTGAGCTAACTTACATTAATTGCGTTGCGCTCACTGCCCGCTTTCCAGTC
GGGAAACCTGTCGTGCCAGCTGCATTAATGAATCGGCCAACGCGCGGGGAGAGGCGGTTTGCGTATTGGG
CGCCAGGGTGGTTTTTCTTTTCACCAGTGAGACGGGCAACAGCTGATTGCCCTTCACCGCCTGGCCCTGA
GAGAGTTGCAGCAAGCGGTCCACGCTGGTTTGCCCCAGCAGGCGAAAATCCTGTTTGATGGTGGTTAACG
GCGGGATATAACATGAGCTGTCTTCGGTATCGTCGTATCCCACTACCGAGATATCCGCACCAACGCGCAG
CCCGGACTCGGTAATGGCGCGCATTGCGCCCAGCGCCATCTGATCGTTGGCAACCAGCATCGCAGTGGGA
ACGATGCCCTCATTCAGCATTTGCATGGTTTGTTGAAAACCGGACATGGCACTCCAGTCGCCTTCCCGTT
CCGCTATCGGCTGAATTTGATTGCGAGTGAGATATTTATGCCAGCCAGCCAGACGCAGACGCGCCGAGAC
AGAACTTAATGGGCCCGCTAACAGCGCGATTTGCTGGTGACCCAATGCGACCAGATGCTCCACGCCCAGT
CGCGTACCGTCTTCATGGGAGAAAATAATACTGTTGATGGGTGTCTGGTCAGAGACATCAAGAAATAACG
CCGGAACATTAGTGCAGGCAGCTTCCACAGCAATGGCATCCTGGTCATCCAGCGGATAGTTAATGATCAG
CCCACTGACGCGTTGCGCGAGAAGATTGTGCACCGCCGCTTTACAGGCTTCGACGCCGCTTCGTTCTACC
ATCGACACCACCACGCTGGCACCCAGTTGATCGGCGCGAGATTTAATCGCCGCGACAATTTGCGACGGCG
CGTGCAGGGCCAGACTGGAGGTGGCAACGCCAATCAGCAACGACTGTTTGCCCGCCAGTTGTTGTGCCAC
GCGGTTGGGAATGTAATTCAGCTCCGCCATCGCCGCTTCCACTTTTTCCCGCGTTTTCGCAGAAACGTGG
CTGGCCTGGTTCACCACGCGGGAAACGGTCTGATAAGAGACACCGGCATACTCTGCGACATCGTATAACG
TTACTGGTTTCACATTCACCACCCTGAATTGACTCTCTTCCGGGCGCTATCATGCCATACCGCGAAAGGT
TTTGCGCCATTCGATGGTGTCCGGGATCTCGACGCTCTCCCTTATGCGACTCCTGCATTAGGAAGCAGCC
CAGTAGTAGGTTGAGGCCGTTGAGCACCGCCGCCGCAAGGAATGGTGCATGCAAGGAGATGGCGCCCAAC
AGTCCCCCGGCCACGGGGCCTGCCACCATACCCACGCCGAAACAAGCGCTCATGAGCCCGAAGTGGCGAG
CCCGATCTTCCCCATCGGTGATGTCGGCGATATAGGCGCCAGCAACCGCACCTGTGGCGCCGGTGATGCC
GGCCACGATGCGTCCGGCGTAGAGGATCGAGATCTCGATCCCGCGAAATTAATACGACTCACTATAGGGG
AATTGTGAGCGGATAACAATTCCCCACTAGTAATAATTTTGTTTAACTTTAAGAAGGAGATATACCATGG
CCCCTATACTAGGTTATTGGAAAATTAAGGGCCTTGTGCAACCCACTCGACTTCTTTTGGAATATCTTGA
AGAAAAATATGAAGAGCATTTGTATGAGCGCGATGAAGGTGATAAATGGCGAAACAAAAAGTTTGAATTG
GGTTTGGAGTTTCCCAATCTTCCTTATTATATTGATGGTGATGTTAAATTAACACAGTCTATGGCCATCA
TACGTTATATAGCTGACAAGCACAACATGTTGGGTGGTTGTCCAAAAGAGCGTGCAGAGATTTCAATGCT
TGAAGGAGCGGTTTTGGATATTAGATACGGTGTTTCGAGAATTGCATATAGTAAAGACTTTGAAACTCTC
AAAGTTGATTTTCTTAGCAAGCTACCTGAAATGCTGAAAATGTTCGAAGATCGTTTATGTCATAAAACAT
ATTTAAATGGTGATCATGTAACCCATCCTGACTTCATGTTGTATGACGCTCTTGATGTTGTTTTATACAT
GGACCCAATGTGCCTGGATGCGTTCCCAAAATTAGTTTGTTTTAAAAAACGTATTGAAGCTATCCCACAA
ATTGATAAGTACTTGAAATCCAGCAAGTATATAGCATGGCCTTTGCAGGGCTGGCAAGCCACGTTTGGTG
GTGGCGACCATCCGCCAAAATCGGATGGTACCGGCAGCGGCCTGGAAGTTCTGTTCCAGGGGCCCCATAT
GCTCGAGCTGCTCTGGATAAACCAGTCGAACAGCGACAAGGTGGAGATCATCTACGACAAGTCCAACTAC
ATTACCCCCAACATAAAGCACCTCATCGAGCAGGCTTTTCTCCAGCCACTCAGCCTCCAGAACCAGCACA
TCCTCTTCGACGACCTGCTGAAGCAGAACACGGACATTGCGCGCCAATATGGACTGACCCCGGACAAGCT
ACCTCTGCTCGTGGAAAGCAATCCTCTCATCTCCATTGAGATCTTGCTAAGACTGATGACGACCTCCGAC
ATAACTGAATACTTCAACGTGTTGGTCAACATGGACATAACACTTCACTCCATGGAGGTGGTCAACCGAC
TAACCACCTCCGGACCTTTGCCCACTGAGTTTATTCACCTATACATCAGCAATTGCATCTCGACTTGCGA
AACAGTCAAGGACAAGTACATGCAGTCTCGCCTGGTGCGACTCGTTTGCGTATTTCTGCAGTCCTTGATT
AGGAACAAGATTGTGAACGTTAGGGAACTATTCATTGAAATCGAAGCCTTCTGCGTGGGTTTCAGCAAAA
TCAAGGAGGCTGCTACCCTGTACCGGCTTATCAAACACTTGGAATAAGGATCCTAATAGTCTAGAGCTAG
CCCTAGGAGATCCGGCTGCTAACAAAGCCCGAAAGGAAGCTGAGTTGGCTGCTGCCACCGCTGAGCAATA
ACTAGCATAACCCCTTGGGGCCTCTAAACGGGTCTTGAGGGGTTTTTTGCTGAAAGGAGGAACTATATCC
GGATATCCCGCAAGAGGCCCGGCAGTACCGGCATAACCAAGCCTATGCCTACAGCATCCAGGGTGACGGT
GCCGAGGATGACGATGAGCGCATTGTTAGATTTCATACACGGTGCCTGACTGCGTTAGCAATTTAACTGT
GATAAACTACCGCATTAAAGCTTATCGATGATAAGCTGTCAAACATGAGAA
Features (pLannotate 1.2.2; 20 found; start..end, strand, type, name):
    104..208     +  promoter       AmpR promoter: bla
    209..1069    +  CDS            AmpR: β-lactamase; bla; confers resistance to ampicillin, carbenicillin, and related antibiotics
   1240..1828    +  rep_origin     ori: high-copy-number ColE1/pMB1/pBR322/pUC origin of replication
   2014..2156    -  misc_feature   bom: basis of mobility region from pBR322
   2258..2449    -  CDS            rop: Rop protein, which maintains plasmids at low copy number; rop
   2466..2846    +  CDS            YPB1_ECOLX: Protein predicted: Swiss-Prot protein existence level 4. From Escherichia coli.
   3088..3712    -  CDS            TcR (fragment): tetracycline efflux protein; tet; confers resistance to tetracycline
   3727..3748    -  protein_bind   CAP binding site: CAP binding activates transcription in the presence of cAMP. E. coli catabolite activator protein
   3761..4843    -  CDS            lacI: lac repressor; lacI; The lac repressor binds to the lac operator to inhibit transcription in E. coli. This inhibition can be relieved by adding lactose or isopropyl-β-D-thiogalactopyranoside (IPTG).
   4844..4921    -  promoter       lacI promoter: lacI
   4929..5208    -  CDS            TcR (fragment): tetracycline efflux protein; tet; confers resistance to tetracycline
   5230..5248    +  promoter       T7 promoter: promoter for bacteriophage T7 RNA polymerase
   5249..5273    +  protein_bind   lac operator: The lac repressor binds to the lac operator to inhibit transcription in E. coli. This inhibition can be relieved by adding lactose or isopropyl-β-D-thiogalactopyranoside (IPTG). lac repressor encoded by lacI
   5288..5310    +  RBS            RBS: efficient ribosome binding site from bacteriophage T7 gene 10 (Olins and Rangwala, 1989)
   5321..5971    +  CDS            GST: glutathione S-transferase from Schistosoma japonicum
   6025..6624    +  CDS            CNOT11 (fragment): CNO11_HUMAN - Also known as C2orf29. Experimental evidence at protein level: Swiss-Prot protein existence level 1. Component of the CCR4-NOT complex which is one of the major cellular mRNA deadenylases and is linked to various cellular processes including bulk mRNA degradation, miRNA-mediated repression, translational repression during translational initiation and general transcription regulation. Additional complex functions may be a consequence of its influence on mRNA expression. Is required for the association of CNOT10 with the CCR4-NOT complex. Seems not to be required for complex deaden
   6665..6714    +  CDS            SET1 (fragment): solubility-enhancement tag derived from T7 phage gene 10B
   6722..6769    +  terminator     T7 terminator: transcription terminator for bacteriophage T7 RNA polymerase
   6792..6896    -  CDS            TcR (fragment): tetracycline efflux protein; tet; confers resistance to tetracycline
   6944..6972    -  promoter       tet promoter: E. coli promoter for tetracycline efflux protein gene
