[The description below was written by a language model from this plasmid's Addgene catalogue record and pLannotate feature annotations shown in this document.]
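Description:
pnEA-NpG-DmNot11_16-214_AF is a 6,981 bp bacterial expression plasmid for producing a GST-fused fragment (residues 16–214) of the CCR4-NOT complex subunit NOT11 in E. coli. The catalogue lists the backbone as unknown, but the annotated features show a pET-like, pBR322-derived architecture. This comprises a ColE1/pMB1-type origin together with the bom mobility region and the rop gene, which keeps copy number low and agrees with the "low copy" entry. It also has a β-lactamase cassette for ampicillin selection, and remnants of the tetracycline resistance gene and its promoter that are interrupted by the expression cassette and are presumably non-functional.

Expression is driven by a T7 promoter placed directly upstream of a lac operator, and a plasmid-borne lacI gene supplies the repressor. Transcription therefore requires a host that provides T7 RNA polymerase and is inducible with IPTG. A phage T7 gene 10 ribosome binding site precedes an N-terminal Schistosoma japonicum glutathione S-transferase tag, which allows glutathione affinity purification and can aid solubility. The roughly 600 bp NOT11 fragment follows the tag. Downstream lie a short stretch annotated as a fragment of a T7 gene 10B-derived solubility tag, which is probably vector-derived sequence, and the T7 terminator.

The record is inconsistent about the origin of the insert. The plasmid name carries "Dm" and the species field lists Drosophila melanogaster, while the insert name and purpose use "Hs", the linked gene is human CNOT11 (C2orf29), and the annotation software matched the coding region to the human protein. The species should therefore be confirmed from the sequence before use. The construct is suited to recombinant production of this NOT11 region for biochemical, interaction or structural studies of the CCR4-NOT deadenylase complex.
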