Addgene plasmid #148649: pnEA-NpG-DmNot11_16-214_AF
Purpose: Bacterial Expression of HsNot11_16-214
Depositing lab: Elisa Izaurralde. Depositing organization: Max Planck Institute for Developmental Biology.
Backbone
  Vector backbone: Unknown
  Vector type: Bacterial Expression
Growth in bacteria
  Bacterial resistance: Ampicillin, 100 μg/mL
  Growth temperature: 37°C
  Growth strain: DH5alpha
  Copy number: Low Copy
Gene/Insert
  Gene/Insert name: HsNot11_16-214 (alt name: C2ORF29)
  Species: D. melanogaster (fly)
  Entrez Gene: CNOT11 (a.k.a. C2orf29, C40)
  Cloning method: Unknown
Terms and licenses: Academic/Nonprofit Terms; Industry Terms: Not Available to Industry
Depositor comments: ORF extracted from NCBI: NM_138030. Plasmids from this collection were made available to the research community and donated after the lab closed. Please note that the sequence provided by the depositing laboratory may be theoretical/predicted or based on Sanger sequencing results. There may be discrepancies between sequencing results obtained by Addgene and the depositor sequence. If an Addgene verified sequence is not available, please contact before placing your order to request that our lab fully sequence the plasmid.
How to cite: pnEA-NpG-DmNot11_16-214_AF was a gift from Elisa Izaurralde (Addgene plasmid # 148649 ; http://n2t.net/addgene:148649 ; RRID:Addgene_148649)
